>Addgene plasmid #212985 | pT7CFE1_polio_3ABC_C147R | addgene full sequence | sequence record 422575 | Addgene NGS Result
TTGAGATCCTTTTTTTCTGCGCGTAATCTGCTGCTTGCAAACAAAAAAACCACCGCTACCAGCGGTGGTT
TGTTTGCCGGATCAAGAGCTACCAACTCTTTTTCCGAAGGTAACTGGCTTCAGCAGAGCGCAGATACCAA
ATACTGTTCTTCTAGTGTAGCCGTAGTTAGGCCACCACTTCAAGAACTCTGTAGCACCGCCTACATACCT
CGCTCTGCTAATCCTGTTACCAGTGGCTGCTGCCAGTGGCGATAAGTCGTGTCTTACCGGGTTGGACTCA
AGACGATAGTTACCGGATAAGGCGCAGCGGTCGGGCTGAACGGGGGGTTCGTGCACACAGCCCAGCTTGG
AGCGAACGACCTACACCGAACTGAGATACCTACAGCGTGAGCTATGAGAAAGCGCCACGCTTCCCGAAGG
GAGAAAGGCGGACAGGTATCCGGTAAGCGGCAGGGTCGGAACAGGAGAGCGCACGAGGGAGCTTCCAGGG
GGAAACGCCTGGTATCTTTATAGTCCTGTCGGGTTTCGCCACCTCTGACTTGAGCGTCGATTTTTGTGAT
GCTCGTCAGGGGGGCGGAGCCTATGGAAAAACGCCAGCAACGCGGCCTTTTTACGGTTCCTGGCCTTTTG
CTGGCCTTTTGCTCACATGTTCTTTCCTGCGTTATCCCCTGATTCTGTGGATAACCGTATTACCGCCTTT
GAGTGAGCTGATACCGCTCGCCGCAGCCGAACGACCGAGCGCAGCGAGTCAGTGAGCGAGGAAGCCCGGA
TATAGTTCCTCCTTTCAGCAAAAAACCCCTCAAGACCCGTTTAGAGGCCCCAAGGGGTTATGCTAGTTAT
TGCTCAGCGGACTAGTGTTTAAACTTTTTTTTTTTTTTTTTTTTTTTTTTTTTCAGTCAGATCTCAGTGG
TGGTGGTGGTGGTGCTCGAGACTCTGAGTGAAGTATGATCGCTTCAGGGCCGCTGCAAACCCGTGTGAAC
CGTTCCCACCAACATGCATCCCGATGACTTTCCCAGTACATGTGATGACTCCACCTCTCTGTCCTGCTCT
GGTTGGAAAGTTGTACATTAGAGTACGAGCAGTTTGGCGCCCACCGAGATTTAGATATCCCTGTTCAGTC
ACAGCACCGACAGGAACATACATATTGGGGTACTTGCTAGTGTTCACGATCAAGACTCCATCATTTGTCT
CAGTGATTTGAGTAGGTATATGTGGTCTAATGTCTCTGAACTTTTCATTTCTCTTTAGAGTGATTATAGT
GATTTCAAGATTGGTTCCTGCTTGATCTTCGAGCGCTTTGGCATCCAAGATCTCCACTTCTTTGCCATCG
ATCACAATGCTTTCACCAGGTGAAGCGTGGGTTGGTAAAATAGCCACGTTGTCGTGGACTCCTAACATAG
TGAACTCTCCCTTGCTAGTAGTTGCTGTAACAATGTTTCTTTTAGCCATAGCCACTGCGTAATCGAACCC
TGGTCCTTGTACCTTTGCTGTCCGAATGGTGGGCACGTTGGGTTTTTTGTTTGGTAAACCAGTGTATGCT
CCCTGGTGTCCAGCAAACAGTTTATACATGACATAGACAACTCCAGCCACTGCGGCGAAGGTTGTCACCG
CTTGTAGAATTGTCATTGCCCTGTTGATGTTCCTTTCTGTTTGAACCTGGCTGGTGATGTTGACTATCCA
ACCCTTCTTCTCACAGTAATCTCTCACCTCCTGGGAGTCAACTGCTTGGAGCAAGTCATTGATACATTCA
GGAGGGGGACTCGTCTTGATGTCAATTTTCAAGTCTTTATACTGGAGTGGTCCGGATCCCATATGGGTGG
TGGCCAGGGCGTAGTCGGGCACGTCGTAGGGGTAGGCCATATTATCATCGTGTTTTTCAAAGGAAAACCA
CGTCCCCGTGGTTCGGGGGGCCTAGACGTTTTTTAACCTCGACTAAACACATGTAAAGCATGTGCACCGA
GGCCCCAGATCAGATCCCATACAATGGGGTACCTTCTGGGCATCCTTCAGCCCCTTGTTGAATACGCTTG
AGGTGAGCCATTTGACTCTTTCCACAACTATCCAACTCACAACGTGGCACTGGGGTTGTGCCGCCTTTGC
AGGTGTATCTTATACACGTGGCTTTTGGCCGCAGAGGCACCTGTCGCCAGGTGGGGGGTTCCGCTGCCTG
CAAAGGGTCGCTACAGACGTTGTTTGTCTTCAAGAAGCTTCCAGAGGAACTGCTTCCTTCACGACATTCA
ACAGACCTTGCATTCCTTTGGCGAGAGGGGAAAGACCCCTAGGAATGCTCGTCAAGAAGACAGGGCCAGG
TTTCCGGGCCCTCACATTGCCAAAAGACGGCAATATGGTGGAAAATAACCGGAATTAATTCGCCCTATAG
TGAGTCGTATTACAATTCACTGGCCGTCGTTTTACAACGTCGTGACTGGGAAAACCCTGGCGTTACCCAA
CTTAATCGCCTTGCAGCACATCCCCCTTTCGCCAGCTGGCGTAATAGCGAAGAGGCCCGCACCGATCGCC
CTTCCCAACAGTTGCGCAGCCTGAATGGCGAATGG
[124 nt withheld, positions 2556-2679]
C
[91 nt withheld, positions 2681-2771]
A
[49 nt withheld, positions 2773-2821]
CCTTTGACGTTGGAGTCCACGTTCTTT
[37 nt withheld, positions 2849-2885]
ACCCTATCTCGGTCTATTCTTTTGATTTATAAGGGATTTTGCCGATTTCGGCCTATTGGTTAAAAAATGA
GCTGATTTAACAAAAATTTAACGCGAATTTTAACAAAATATTAACGCTTACAATTTCCTGATGCGGTATT
TTCTCCTTACGCATCTGTGCGGTATTTCACACCGCATATATGGTGCACTCTCAGTACAATCTGCTCTGAT
GCCGCATAGTTAAGCCAGCCCCGACACCCGCCAACACCCGCTGACGCGCCCTGACGGGCTTGTCTGCTCC
CGGCATCCGCTTACAGACAAGCTGTGACCGTCTCCGGGAGCTGCATGTGTCAGAGGTTTTCACCGTCATC
ACCGAAACGCGCGAGACGAAAGGGCCTCGTGATACGCCTATTTTTATAGGTTAATGTCATGATAATAATG
GTTTCTTAGACGTCAGGTGGCACTTTTCGGGGAAATGTGCGCGGAACCCCTATTTGTTTATTTTTCTAAA
TACATTCAAATATGTATCCGCTCATGAGACAATAACCCTGATAAATGCTTCAATAATATTGAAAAAGGAA
GAGTATGAGTATTCAACATTTCCGTGTCGCCCTTATTCCCTTTTTTGCGGCATTTTGCCTTCCTGTTTTT
GCTCACCCAGAAACGCTGGTGAAAGTAAAAGATGCTGAAGATCAGTTGGGTGCACGAGTGGGTTACATCG
AACTGGATCTCAACAGCGGTAAGATCCTTGAGAGTTTTCGCCCCGAAGAACGTTTTCCAATGATGAGCAC
TTTTAAAGTTCTGCTATGTGGCGCGGTATTATCCCGTATTGACGCCGGGCAAGAGCAACTCGGTCGCCGC
ATACACTATTCTCAGAATGACTTGGTTGAGTACTCACCAGTCACAGAAAAGCATCTTACGGATGGCATGA
CAGTAAGAGAATTATGCAGTGCTGCCATAACCATGAGTGATAACACTGCGGCCAACTTACTTCTGACAAC
GATCGGAGGACCGAAGGAGCTAACCGCTTTTTTGCACAACATGGGGGATCATGTAACTCGCCTTGATCGT
TGGGAACCGGAGCTGAATGAAGCCATACCAAACGACGAGCGTGACACCACGATGCCTGTAGCAATGGCAA
CAACGTTGCGCAAACTATTAACTGGCGAACTACTTACTCTAGCTTCCCGGCAACAATTAATAGACTGGAT
GGAGGCGGATAAAGTTGCAGGACCACTTCTGCGCTCGGCCCTTCCGGCTGGCTGGTTTATTGCTGATAAA
TCTGGAGCCGGTGAGCGTGGGTCTCGCGGTATCATTGCAGCACTGGGGCCAGATGGTAAGCCCTCCCGTA
TCGTAGTTATCTACACGACGGGGAGTCAGGCAACTATGGATGAACGAAATAGACAGATCGCTGAGATAGG
TGCCTCACTGATTAAGCATTGGTAACTGTCAGACCAAGTTTACTCATATATACTTTAGATTGATTTAAAA
CTTCATTTTTAATTTAAAAGGATCTAGGTGAAGATCCTTTTTGATAATCTCATGACCAAAATCCCTTAAC
GTGAGTTTTCGTTCCACTGAGCGTCAGACCCCGTAGAAAAGATCAAAGGATCTTC
Features (pLannotate 1.2.2; 12 found; start..end, strand, type, name):
      1..589     +  rep_origin     ori: high-copy-number ColE1/pMB1/pBR322/pUC origin of replication
    789..836     -  terminator     T7 terminator: transcription terminator for bacteriophage T7 RNA polymerase
    907..924     -  CDS            9xHis (fragment): 9xHis affinity tag
    931..1803    -  CDS            POLG_POL1M (fragment): Experimental evidence at protein level: Swiss-Prot protein existence level 1. [RNA-directed RNA polymerase]: Replicates the viral genomic RNA on the surface of intracellular membranes. May form linear arrays of subunits that propagate along a strong head-to-tail interaction called interface-I. Covalently attaches UMP to a tyrosine of VPg, which is used to prime RNA synthesis. The positive stranded RNA genome is first replicated at virus induced membranous vesicles, creating a dsRNA genomic replication form. This dsRNA is then used as template to synthesize positive stranded RNA genomes. ss(+)R
   1862..2323    -  misc_feature   IRES: internal ribosome entry site (IRES) of the encephalomyocarditis virus (EMCV)
   2374..2392    -  promoter       T7 promoter: promoter for bacteriophage T7 RNA polymerase
   2395..2552    +  CDS            lacZα (fragment): LacZα fragment of β-galactosidase; lacZ fragment
   2556..2984    +  rep_origin     f1 ori (sequence partly withheld): f1 bacteriophage origin of replication; arrow indicates direction of (+) strand synthesis
   3012..3113    -  misc_feature   bom (fragment): basis of mobility region from pBR322
   3215..3250    -  CDS            rop (fragment): Rop protein, which maintains plasmids at low copy number; rop
   3345..3449    +  promoter       AmpR promoter: bla
   3450..4310    +  CDS            AmpR: β-lactamase; bla; confers resistance to ampicillin, carbenicillin, and related antibiotics
