[The description below was written by a language model from this plasmid's Addgene catalogue record and pLannotate feature annotations shown in this document.]
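Description:
pT7CFE1_polio_3ABC_C147R is a plasmid for cell-free protein expression in mammalian coupled transcription/translation extracts, built on the commercial pT7CFE1 backbone. It is about 4.5 kb in total and is propagated in E. coli as a high-copy plasmid through a ColE1/pUC-type origin, with ampicillin selection provided by the β-lactamase gene under its own promoter. The annotated sequence also shows an f1 phage origin and leftover fragments of lacZα, bom and rop, which are backbone remnants rather than functional parts of the payload.

The expression cassette runs from a T7 promoter through an encephalomyocarditis virus (EMCV) IRES, into the coding region, and ends at a T7 terminator. T7 RNA polymerase generates the transcript, and the IRES allows efficient cap-independent translation in the mammalian extract. The insert, roughly 880 bp cloned between BamHI and XhoI, encodes the 3ABC precursor region of the poliovirus type 1 Mahoney polyprotein. The feature table identifies it only as a fragment of that polyprotein, and the polymerase-related text in the annotation is generic to the polyprotein entry rather than specific to this segment. Cysteine 147 of 3C is changed to arginine, which the record describes as an active-site mutation. This would be expected to abolish 3C protease activity, so 3ABC should persist as an uncleaved precursor. The catalogue lists an N-terminal HA tag from the backbone, although this was not picked up in the feature table. A fragment of a polyhistidine tag is annotated just downstream of the insert, but the record does not confirm whether it is translated in frame. The construct is suited to producing proteolytically inactive 3ABC in vitro for biochemical studies of poliovirus proteins.
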