Addgene plasmid #212985: pT7CFE1_polio_3ABC_C147R
Purpose: Encodes Poliovirus type I Mahoney 3ABC with active site mutation optimized for expression in mammalian transcription/translation extracts
Depositing lab: Karla Kirkegaard. Depositing organization: Stanford University.
Backbone
  Vector backbone: pT7CFE1
  Backbone manufacturer: Thermo Scientific
  Backbone size w/o insert (bp): 3500
  Total vector size (bp): 4472
  Vector type: Mammalian Cell Free Protein Expression
Growth in bacteria
  Bacterial resistance: Ampicillin, 100 μg/mL
  Growth temperature: 37°C
  Growth strain: DH5alpha
  Copy number: High Copy
Gene/Insert
  Gene/Insert name: Poliovirus Type I Mahoney 3ABC C147R
  Species: Human Poliovirus I Mahoney
  Insert size (bp): 879
  Mutation: cysteine 147 in 3C changed to arginine
  GenBank ID: V01149.1
  Promoter: T7
  Tag / fusion protein: HA (N terminal on backbone)
  Cloning method: Restriction Enzyme; 5′ cloning site BamHI (not destroyed); 3′ cloning site XhoI (not destroyed)
  Sequencing primers: 5′ CACGATGATAATATGGCCTACCCCTACGACG; 3′ CAGTCAGATCTCAGTGGTGGTGGTGG
Terms and licenses: Academic/Nonprofit Terms; Industry Terms: Not Available to Industry
How to cite: pT7CFE1_polio_3ABC_C147R was a gift from Karla Kirkegaard (Addgene plasmid # 212985 ; http://n2t.net/addgene:212985 ; RRID:Addgene_212985)
